Addgene plasmid #22222: AAV-FLEX-Arch-GFP
Purpose: Cre-dependent viral expression of Arch-GFP for neuronal inhibition
Depositing lab: Edward Boyden. Publication: High-performance genetically targetable optical neural silencing by light-driven proton pumps. Chow BY, Han X, Dobry AS, Qian X, Chuong AS, Li M, Henninger MA, Belfort GM, Lin Y, Monahan PE, Boyden ES. Nature. 2010 Jan 7. 463(7277):98-102. 10.1038/nature08652 PubMed 20054397.
Backbone
  Vector backbone: AAV-FLEX
  Backbone manufacturer: Scott Sternson
  Backbone size w/o insert (bp): 5000
  Vector type: Mammalian Expression, AAV, Cre/Lox ; adeno-associated virus
Growth in bacteria
  Bacterial resistance: Ampicillin, 100 μg/mL
  Growth temperature: 30°C
  Growth strain: NEB Stable
  Growth instructions: Use recombinase-free E. coli (e.g., Invitrogen's Stbl3), grow at 30C
  Copy number: Low Copy
Gene/Insert
  Gene/Insert name: Arch (alt names: Arch-GFP; archaerhodopsin-3; H. sodomense archaerhodopsin-3)
  Species: H. sodomense
  Insert size (bp): 1500
  Mutation: no
  Promoter: CAG
  Tag / fusion protein: GFP (C terminal on insert)
  Cloning method: Restriction Enzyme; 5′ cloning site KpnI (not destroyed); 3′ cloning site BsrGI (not destroyed)
  Sequencing primers: 5′ CCCATAACTTCGTATAATGTATGC
Terms and licenses: Academic/Nonprofit Terms; Industry Terms: Not Available to Industry
Depositor comments: PLEASE CONTACT ED BOYDEN () FOR DETAILS ON THIS REAGENT AND FURTHER REAGENTS IN THIS LINE. In the map below, the Selected Features list should be labeled as follows (instead of the 3 loxP sites listed from 3629-3692 and 5299-5403): lox2272: 3629-3596 , loxp: 3725-3692 lox2272: 5266-5399 , loxp: 5370-5403
How to cite: AAV-FLEX-Arch-GFP was a gift from Edward Boyden (Addgene plasmid # 22222 ; http://n2t.net/addgene:22222 ; RRID:Addgene_22222) For viral preps, please replace (Addgene plasmid # 22222) in the above sentence with: (Addgene viral prep # 22222-AAV1) or (Addgene viral prep # 22222-AAV9)
