[The description below was written by a language model from this plasmid's Addgene catalogue record and pLannotate feature annotations shown in this document.]
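Description:
AAV-FLEX-Arch-GFP is an adeno-associated virus transfer plasmid for Cre-dependent expression of the light-driven proton pump archaerhodopsin-3 (Arch) from Halorubrum sodomense, fused at its C terminus to EGFP. It is built on the AAV-FLEX backbone. The bacterial portion carries a ColE1/pUC-type origin, an f1 origin and a β-lactamase gene for ampicillin selection. The catalogue lists the plasmid as low copy and recommends recombination-deficient E. coli hosts, a common precaution for constructs carrying repeat-rich AAV2 inverted terminal repeats. The two ITRs flank the expression cassette and define the segment that is packaged into AAV particles. One of them is annotated only as a fragment.

Between the ITRs, a CAG promoter (CMV enhancer, chicken β-actin promoter and chimeric β-actin/β-globin intron sequence) drives transcription toward a FLEX switch. The Arch-EGFP coding sequence sits in the antisense orientation relative to the promoter. It is bracketed on each side by a lox2272 site and a loxP site, with the upstream pair oriented opposite to the downstream pair. In cells expressing Cre, recombination between matched, oppositely oriented sites inverts the cassette into the sense orientation. Excision between the now same-oriented sites of the other pair then leaves a single lox2272 and a single loxP site, which are incompatible with each other, so the insert is locked in the expressing configuration. Downstream, a WPRE enhances transcript stability and expression, followed by an SV40 polyadenylation signal. The depositor notes that the lox sites on the repository map were mislabelled, and the generated feature table agrees with the corrected lox2272/loxP assignment.

The construct is used for optogenetic silencing of genetically defined neurons: viral delivery into Cre-expressing cells restricts Arch-GFP to that population. Illumination then drives proton pumping that inhibits neuronal activity, while GFP fluorescence reports expression.
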