Features (pLannotate 1.2.2; 23 found; start..end, strand, type, name):
    182..770     -  rep_origin     ori: high-copy-number ColE1/pMB1/pBR322/pUC origin of replication
    941..1801    -  CDS            AmpR: β-lactamase; bla; confers resistance to ampicillin, carbenicillin, and related antibiotics
   1802..1906    -  promoter       AmpR promoter: bla
   1959..2387    -  rep_origin     f1 ori (sequence partly withheld): f1 bacteriophage origin of replication; arrow indicates direction of (+) strand synthesis
   2392..2461    -  CDS            lacZα (fragment): LacZα fragment of β-galactosidase; lacZ fragment
   2456..2588    -  repeat_region  AAV2 ITR (fragment): inverted terminal repeat of adeno-associated virus serotype 2 inverted
   2649..2897    +  enhancer       CMV enhancer (fragment): human cytomegalovirus immediate early enhancer
   2899..3176    +  promoter       chicken β-actin promoter: No description available
   3177..3312    +  intron         hybrid intron (fragment): hybrid between chicken β-actin (CBA) and minute virus of mice (MMV) introns (Gray et al., 2011)
   3401..3531    +  intron         chimeric intron (fragment): chimera between introns from chicken β-actin and rabbit β-globin
   3529..3594    +  CDS            HBB (fragment): HBB_LEPEU - Experimental evidence at protein level: Swiss-Prot protein existence level 1. Involved in oxygen transport from the lung to the various peripheral tissues. From Lepus europaeus (European hare).
   3593..3626    -  protein_bind   lox2272: Cre-mediated recombination occurs in the 8-bp core sequence (GGATACTT). lox2272 sites are compatible with each other, but incompatible with loxP or loxN sites (Lee and Saito, 1988). Cre recombinase
   3689..3722    -  protein_bind   loxP: Cre-mediated recombination occurs in the 8-bp core sequence (GCATACAT). Cre recombinase
   3736..4452    -  CDS            EGFP: the original enhanced GFP (Yang et al., 1996) mammalian codon-optimized
   4468..5241    -  CDS            Arch: light-driven proton pump archaerhodopsin-3 from Halorubrum sodomense (Chow et al., 2010)
   5264..5297    +  protein_bind   lox2272: Cre-mediated recombination occurs in the 8-bp core sequence (GGATACTT). lox2272 sites are compatible with each other, but incompatible with loxP or loxN sites (Lee and Saito, 1988). Cre recombinase
   5368..5401    +  protein_bind   loxP: Cre-mediated recombination occurs in the 8-bp core sequence (GCATACAT). Cre recombinase
   5419..5443    +  misc_feature   MCS (fragment): pBluescript multiple cloning site
   5443..6031    +  misc_feature   WPRE: woodchuck hepatitis virus posttranscriptional regulatory element
   6074..6195    -  polyA_signal   SV40 poly(A) signal: SV40 polyadenylation signal
   6218..6286    -  CDS            large T antigen (fragment): large T antigen from SV40 (simian virus 40)
   6357..6490    +  repeat_region  AAV2 ITR: inverted terminal repeat of adeno-associated virus serotype 2 inverted
   6484..6540    -  CDS            lacI (fragment): lac repressor; lacI; The lac repressor binds to the lac operator to inhibit transcription in E. coli. This inhibition can be relieved by adding lactose or isopropyl-β-D-thiogalactopyranoside (IPTG).
>Addgene plasmid #22222 | AAV-FLEX-Arch-GFP | addgene full sequence | sequence record 195123 | Addgene NGS Result
CTTCCGCTTCCTCGCTCACTGACTCGCTGCGCTCGGTCGTTCGGCTGCGGCGAGCGGTATCAGCTCACTC
AAAGGCGGTAATACGGTTATCCACAGAATCAGGGGATAACGCAGGAAAGAACATGTGAGCAAAAGGCCAG
CAAAAGGCCAGGAACCGTAAAAAGGCCGCGTTGCTGGCGTTTTTCCATAGGCTCCGCCCCCCTGACGAGC
ATCACAAAAATCGACGCTCAAGTCAGAGGTGGCGAAACCCGACAGGACTATAAAGATACCAGGCGTTTCC
CCCTGGAAGCTCCCTCGTGCGCTCTCCTGTTCCGACCCTGCCGCTTACCGGATACCTGTCCGCCTTTCTC
CCTTCGGGAAGCGTGGCGCTTTCTCATAGCTCACGCTGTAGGTATCTCAGTTCGGTGTAGGTCGTTCGCT
CCAAGCTGGGCTGTGTGCACGAACCCCCCGTTCAGCCCGACCGCTGCGCCTTATCCGGTAACTATCGTCT
TGAGTCCAACCCGGTAAGACACGACTTATCGCCACTGGCAGCAGCCACTGGTAACAGGATTAGCAGAGCG
AGGTATGTAGGCGGTGCTACAGAGTTCTTGAAGTGGTGGCCTAACTACGGCTACACTAGAAGAACAGTAT
TTGGTATCTGCGCTCTGCTGAAGCCAGTTACCTTCGGAAAAAGAGTTGGTAGCTCTTGATCCGGCAAACA
AACCACCGCTGGTAGCGGTGGTTTTTTTGTTTGCAAGCAGCAGATTACGCGCAGAAAAAAAGGATCTCAA
GAAGATCCTTTGATCTTTTCTACGGGGTCTGACGCTCAGTGGAACGAAAACTCACGTTAAGGGATTTTGG
TCATGAGATTATCAAAAAGGATCTTCACCTAGATCCTTTTAAATTAAAAATGAAGTTTTAAATCAATCTA
AAGTATATATGAGTAAACTTGGTCTGACAGTTACCAATGCTTAATCAGTGAGGCACCTATCTCAGCGATC
TGTCTATTTCGTTCATCCATAGTTGCCTGACTCCCCGTCGTGTAGATAACTACGATACGGGAGGGCTTAC
CATCTGGCCCCAGTGCTGCAATGATACCGCGAGACCCACGCTCACCGGCTCCAGATTTATCAGCAATAAA
CCAGCCAGCCGGAAGGGCCGAGCGCAGAAGTGGTCCTGCAACTTTATCCGCCTCCATCCAGTCTATTAAT
TGTTGCCGGGAAGCTAGAGTAAGTAGTTCGCCAGTTAATAGTTTGCGCAACGTTGTTGCCATTGCTACAG
GCATCGTGGTGTCACGCTCGTCGTTTGGTATGGCTTCATTCAGCTCCGGTTCCCAACGATCAAGGCGAGT
TACATGATCCCCCATGTTGTGCAAAAAAGCGGTTAGCTCCTTCGGTCCTCCGATCGTTGTCAGAAGTAAG
TTGGCCGCAGTGTTATCACTCATGGTTATGGCAGCACTGCATAATTCTCTTACTGTCATGCCATCCGTAA
GATGCTTTTCTGTGACTGGTGAGTACTCAACCAAGTCATTCTGAGAATAGTGTATGCGGCGACCGAGTTG
CTCTTGCCCGGCGTCAATACGGGATAATACCGCGCCACATAGCAGAACTTTAAAAGTGCTCATCATTGGA
AAACGTTCTTCGGGGCGAAAACTCTCAAGGATCTTACCGCTGTTGAGATCCAGTTCGATGTAACCCACTC
GTGCACCCAACTGATCTTCAGCATCTTTTACTTTCACCAGCGTTTCTGGGTGAGCAAAAACAGGAAGGCA
AAATGCCGCAAAAAAGGGAATAAGGGCGACACGGAAATGTTGAATACTCATACTCTTCCTTTTTCAATAT
TATTGAAGCATTTATCAGGGTTATTGTCTCATGAGCGGATACATATTTGAATGTATTTAGAAAAATAAAC
AAATAGGGGTTCCGCGCACATTTCCCCGAAAAGTGCCACCTAAATTGTAAGCGTTAATATTTTGTTAAAA
TTCGCGTTAAATTTTTGTTAAATCAGCTCATTTTTTAACCAATAGGCCGAAATCGGCAAAATCCCTTATA
AATCAAAAGAATAGACCGAGATAGGGT
[37 nt withheld, positions 2058-2094]
AAAGAACGTGGACTCCAACGTCAAAGG
[49 nt withheld, positions 2122-2170]
T
[91 nt withheld, positions 2172-2262]
G
[124 nt withheld, positions 2264-2387]
CCCATTCGCCATTCAGGCTGCGCAACTGTTGGGAAGGGCGATCGGTGCGGGCCTCTTCGCTATTACGCCA
GCTGCGCGCTCGCTCGCTCACTGAGGCCGCCCGGGCAAAGCCCGGGCGTCGGGCGACCTTTGGTCGCCCG
GCCTCAGTGAGCGAGCGAGCGCGCAGAGAGGGAGTGGCCAACTCCATCACTAGGGGTTCCTTGTAGTTAA
TGATTAACCCGCCATGCTACTTATCTACGTAGCCATGCTCTAGGAAGAGTACCATTGACGTCAATAATGA
CGTATGTTCCCATAGTAACGCCAATAGGGACTTTCCATTGACGTCAATGGGTGGAGTATTTACGGTAAAC
TGCCCACTTGGCAGTACATCAAGTGTATCATATGCCAAGTACGCCCCCTATTGACGTCAATGACGGTAAA
TGGCCCGCCTGGCATTATGCCCAGTACATGACCTTATGGGACTTTCCTACTTGGCAGTACATCTACGTAT
TAGTCATCGCTATTACCATGGTCGAGGTGAGCCCCACGTTCTGCTTCACTCTCCCCATCTCCCCCCCCTC
CCCACCCCCAATTTTGTATTTATTTATTTTTTAATTATTTTGTGCAGCGATGGGGGCGGGGGGGGGGGGG
GGGCGCGCGCCAGGCGGGGCGGGGCGGGGCGAGGGGCGGGGCGGGGCGAGGCGGAGAGGTGCGGCGGCAG
CCAATCAGAGCGGCGCGCTCCGAAAGTTTCCTTTTATGGCGAGGCGGCGGCGGCGGCGGCCCTATAAAAA
GCGAAGCGCGCGGCGGGCGGGAGTCGCTGCGCGCTGCCTTCGCCCCGTGCCCCGCTCCGCCGCCGCCTCG
CGCCGCCCGCCCCGGCTCTGACTGACCGCGTTACTCCCACAGGTGAGCGGGCGGGACGGCCCTTCTCCTC
CGGGCTGTAATTAGCGCTTGGTTTAATGACGGCTTGTTTCTTTTCTGTGGCTGCGTGAAAGCCTTGAGGG
GCTCCGGGAGGGCCCTTTGTGCGGGGGGAGCGGCTCGGGGCTGTCCGCGGGGGGACGGCTGCCTTCGGGG
GGGACGGGGCAGGGCGGGGTTCGGCTTCTGGCGTGTGACCGGCGGCTCTAGAGCCTCTGCTAACCATGTT
CATGCCTTCTTCTTTTTCCTACAGCTCCTGGGCAACGTGCTGGTTATTGTGCTGTCTCATCATTTTGGCA
AAGAATTGGATCCCCATAACTTCGTATAAAGTATCCTATACGAAGTTATATCAAAATAGGAAGACCAATG
CTTCACCATCGACCCGAATTGCCAAGCATCACCATCGACCCATAACTTCGTATAATGTATGCTATACGAA
GTTATACTAGGGATCCCCTTACTTGTACAGCTCGTCCATGCCGAGAGTGATCCCGGCGGCGGTCACGAAC
TCCAGCAGGACCATGTGATCGCGCTTCTCGTTGGGGTCTTTGCTCAGGGCGGACTGGGTGCTCAGGTAGT
GGTTGTCGGGCAGCAGCACGGGGCCGTCGCCGATGGGGGTGTTCTGCTGGTAGTGGTCGGCGAGCTGCAC
GCTGCCGTCCTCGATGTTGTGGCGGATCTTGAAGTTCACCTTGATGCCGTTCTTCTGCTTGTCGGCCATG
ATATAGACGTTGTGGCTGTTGTAGTTGTACTCCAGCTTGTGCCCCAGGATGTTGCCGTCCTCCTTGAAGT
CGATGCCCTTCAGCTCGATGCGGTTCACCAGGGTGTCGCCCTCGAACTTCACCTCGGCGCGGGTCTTGTA
GTTGCCGTCGTCCTTGAAGAAGATGGTGCGCTCCTGGACGTAGCCTTCGGGCATGGCGGACTTGAAGAAG
TCGTGCTGCTTCATGTGGTCGGGGTAGCGGCTGAAGCACTGCACGCCGTAGGTCAGGGTGGTCACGAGGG
TGGGCCAGGGCACGGGCAGCTTGCCGGTGGTGCAAATGAACTTCAGGGTCAGCTTGCCGTAGGTGGCATC
GCCCTCGCCCTCGCCGGACACGCTGAACTTGTGGCCGTTTACGTCGCCGTCCAGCTCGACCAGGATGGGC
ACCACCCCGGTGAACAGCTCCTCGCCCTTGCTCACTGCTACTACCGGTCGGTCGGCGGCACTGACATCGG
CACCGGCACTGGGTTCTGGTGCCTCGGTGTCGCCCAGAATAGCCCGGGATCTCAACAGGATAAAGCCAAA
GCCGACCTTGGCAGTCACGTCCAACACCATAAACAGCAGAGTTTCGATGCCCAGGCCCACCACGCCAGCG
CCCTCAGTGCCTATGATCCACAGGATAGGGTAAGCGGTCCACAGCACCAAGACCAGAGCTGTCAGGGTGT
TAAAGGTAGATGCCACCTCGGGGCCCCGCTCCTTTGCAGCAGATCGCAGGGATGTAGCCAGAAAATAGAG
CACCACTATCATGCAAATTGTAGAGAACAACCACCAACTGTATCTGGCTATGGCCGTGTGGCTCAAGGCT
CCGATGAGGCCAGTGACGATCATCAGGGCGTCCACACCCACCAGGGTGCCGATGGTCACCCGATCCACCT
TAGCGAGAAGGGCCAGATCCAGCAGCAGAAGTGGGGTGGTAAACAGCCAGTCGGCGTACCTGGCATAATA
GATATCCAACATTTCGCCCCCGACGGTCACCTCAGTAAGCCCGATACCAAAGAACATAGACAGATATGCG
GCGGATGCGATTCCGGGCACCAGGATAGTCACAGCGTAATATTCCCGGGCATCCTTATCGGTGACTCCCC
ATCCGCGGACCAGAAAGTAGAAGGTTCCAATCAGCATCAGCAGAGTGCCGATGCCCAGCCACAGAGTTTC
AGGTCTGCCGTCACCCAGCAGGTCGTAACCAGCCTGCAGAGCGATGGGGTCCATGGTGGCGGTACCGAAT
TCTAGTATAACTTCGTATAGGATACTTTATACGAAGTTATCATTGGGATTCTTCCTATTTTGATCCAAGC
ATCACCATCGACCCTCTAGTCCAGATCTCACCATCGACCCATAACTTCGTATAGCATACATTATACGAAG
TTATGTCCCTCGAAGAGGTTCGAATTCGATATCAAGCTTATCGATAATCAACCTCTGGATTACAAAATTT
GTGAAAGATTGACTGGTATTCTTAACTATGTTGCTCCTTTTACGCTATGTGGATACGCTGCTTTAATGCC
TTTGTATCATGCTATTGCTTCCCGTATGGCTTTCATTTTCTCCTCCTTGTATAAATCCTGGTTGCTGTCT
CTTTATGAGGAGTTGTGGCCCGTTGTCAGGCAACGTGGCGTGGTGTGCACTGTGTTTGCTGACGCAACCC
CCACTGGTTGGGGCATTGCCACCACCTGTCAGCTCCTTTCCGGGACTTTCGCTTTCCCCCTCCCTATTGC
CACGGCGGAACTCATCGCCGCCTGCCTTGCCCGCTGCTGGACAGGGGCTCGGCTGTTGGGCACTGACAAT
TCCGTGGTGTTGTCGGGGAAATCATCGTCCTTTCCTTGGCTGCTCGCCTGTGTTGCCACCTGGATTCTGC
GCGGGACGTCCTTCTGCTACGTCCCTTCGGCCCTCAATCCAGCGGACCTTCCTTCCCGCGGCCTGCTGCC
GGCTCTGCGGCCTCTTCCGCGTCTTCGCCTTCGCCCTCAGACGAGTCGGATCTCCCTTTGGGCCGCCTCC
CCGCATCGATACCGTCGACCCGGGCGGCCGCTTCGAGCAGACATGATAAGATACATTGATGAGTTTGGAC
AAACCACAACTAGAATGCAGTGAAAAAAATGCTTTATTTGTGAAATTTGTGATGCTATTGCTTTATTTGT
AACCATTATAAGCTGCAATAAACAAGTTAACAACAACAATTGCATTCATTTTATGTTTCAGGTTCAGGGG
GAGATGTGGGAGGTTTTTTAAAGCAAGTAAAACCTCTACAAATGTGGTAAAATCGATAAGGATCTTCCTA
GAGCATGGCTACGTAGATAAGTAGCATGGCGGGTTAATCATTAACTACAAGGAACCCCTAGTGATGGAGT
TGGCCACTCCCTCTCTGCGCGCTCGCTCGCTCACTGAGGCCGGGCGACCAAAGGTCGCCCGACGCCCGGG
CTTTGCCCGGGCGGCCTCAGTGAGCGAGCGAGCGCGCAGCTGCATTAATGAATCGGCCAACGCGCGGGGA
GAGGCGGTTTGCGTATTGGGCGCT
