>Addgene plasmid #22222 | AAV-FLEX-Arch-GFP | addgene partial sequence | sequence record 28087 | 22222 with EGFP-C
GAGCTGTACAAGTAAGGGGATCCCTAGTATAACTTCGTATAGCATACATTATACGAAGTTATGGGTCGAT
GGTGATGCTTGGCAATTCGGGTCGATGGTGAAGCATTGGTCTTCCTATTTTGATATAACTTCGTATAGGA
TACTTTATACGAAGTTATGGGGATCCAATTCTTTGCCAAAATGATGAGACAGCACAATAACCAGCACGTT
GCCCAGGAGCTGTAGGAAAAAGAAGAAGGCATGAACATGGTTAGCAGAGGCTCTAGAGCCGCCGGTCACA
CGCCAGAAGCCGAACCCCGCCCTGCCCCGTCCCCCCCGAAGGCAGCCGTCCCCCCGC
