>Addgene plasmid #22222 | AAV-FLEX-Arch-GFP | addgene partial sequence | sequence record 28088 | 22222 with EGFP-N
GTCGCCCAGAATAGCCCGGGATCTCAACAGGATAAAGCCAAAGCCGACCTTGGCAGTCACGTCCAACACC
ATAAACAGCAGAGTTTCGATGCCCAGGCCCACCACGCCAGCGCCCTCAGTGCCTATGATCCACAGGATAG
GGTAAGCGGTCCACAGCACCAAGACCAGAGCTGTCAGGGTGTTAAAGGTAGATGCCACCTCGGGGCCCCG
CTCCTTTGCAGCAGATCGCAGGGATGTAGCCAGAAAATAGAGCACCACTATCATGCAAATTGTAGAGAAC
AACCACCAACTGTATCTGGCTATGGCCGTGTGGCTCAAGGCTCCGATGAGGCCAGTGACGATCATCAGGG
CGTCCACACCCACCAGGGTGCCGATGGTCACCCGATCCACCTTAGCGAGAAGGGCCAGATCCAGCAGCAG
AAGTGGGGTGGTAAACAGCCAGTCGGCGTACCTGGCATAATAGATATCCAACATTTCGCCCCCGACGGTC
ACCTCAGTAAAGCCCGATACCAAAAGAACATAGACAGATATGCGGCGGATGCGATTCCGGGCACCAGGAT
AGTCACAGCGTAATANTCCCGGGCATCCTTATCGGTGACTCCCCNTCCGCGGACCAGAA
